>Addgene plasmid #212020 | pcDNA3/mStayGold(c4)=UtrCH | addgene full sequence | sequence record 419202 | Addgene NGS Result
GACGGATCGGGAGATCTCCCGATCCCCTATGGTGCACTCTCAGTACAATCTGCTCTGATGCCGCATAGTT
AAGCCAGTATCTGCTCCCTGCTTGTGTGTTGGAGGTCGCTGAGTAGTGCGCGAGCAAAATTTAAGCTACA
ACAAGGCAAGGCTTGACCGACAATTGCATGAAGAATCTGCTTAGGGTTAGGCGTTTTGCGCTGCTTCGCG
ATGTACGGGCCAGATATACGCGTTGACATTGATTATTGACTAGTTATTAATAGTAATCAATTACGGGGTC
ATTAGTTCATAGCCCATATATGGAGTTCCGCGTTACATAACTTACGGTAAATGGCCCGCCTGGCTGACCG
CCCAACGACCCCCGCCCATTGACGTCAATAATGACGTATGTTCCCATAGTAACGCCAATAGGGACTTTCC
ATTGACGTCAATGGGTGGAGTATTTACGGTAAACTGCCCACTTGGCAGTACATCAAGTGTATCATATGCC
AAGTACGCCCCCTATTGACGTCAATGACGGTAAATGGCCCGCCTGGCATTATGCCCAGTACATGACCTTA
TGGGACTTTCCTACTTGGCAGTACATCTACGTATTAGTCATCGCTATTACCATGGTGATGCGGTTTTGGC
AGTACATCAATGGGCGTGGATAGCGGTTTGACTCACGGGGATTTCCAAGTCTCCACCCCATTGACGTCAA
TGGGAGTTTGTTTTGGCACCAAAATCAACGGGACTTTCCAAAATGTCGTAACAACTCCGCCCCATTGACG
CAAATGGGCGGTAGGCGTGTACGGTGGGAGGTCTATATAAGCAGAGCTCTCTGGCTAACTAGAGAACCCA
CTGCTTACTGGCTTATCGAAATTAATACGACTCACTATAGGGAGACCCAAGCTTGGTACCGCCACCATGG
TGTCTACAGGCGAGGAGCTGTTTACCGGCGTGGTGCCCTTCAAGTTCCAGCTGAAGGGCACCATCAACGG
CAAGAGCTTCACCGTGGAAGGCGAGGGCGAGGGCAATAGCCACGAGGGCAGCCACAAAGGCAAGTACGTG
TGCACCAGCGGCAAACTGCCAATGTCTTGGGCCGCCCTGGGAACTAGCTTCGGCTATGGCATGAAGTACT
ACACCAAGTACCCCAGCGGCCTGAAGAACTGGTTCCACGAGGTGATGCCCGAGGGCTTCACCTACGACAG
ACACATCCAGTACAAGGGCGACGGCAGCATCCACGCCAAGCACCAGCACTTCATGAAGAACGGCACCTAC
CACAACATCGTGGAGTTCACCGGCCAGGACTTCAAGGAGAACAGCCCCGTGCTGACCGGCGACATGGACG
TGAGCCTGCCCAACGAGGTGCAGCACATCCCCATAGATGACGGCGTGGAGTGCACAGTGACCCTGCAGTA
CCCTCTGCTGAGCGACGAGAGCAAGTGCGTGGAGGCCTACCAGAACACCATCATCAAGCCCCTGCACAAT
CAGCCAGCCCCCGATGTGCCATTCCACTGGATCAGAAAGCAGTACACCCAGAGCAAGGACGACACCGAGG
AGAGAGACCACATCATCCAGAGCGAGACCCTGGAGGCCCACCTGCCATGGCACGAGCCTTCTGCTTCTGC
CGTGCTCGAGGTCGACGGTATCGATAAGCTTGATGGTGGAGGCGGTTCAGGCGGAGGTGGCTCTGGCGGT
GGCGGATCGATCGAATTCCTGCAGCCCGGGGGATCCATGGCCAAGTATGGAGAACATGAAGCCAGTCCTG
ACAATGGGCAGAACGAATTCAGTGATATCATTAAGTCCAGATCTGATGAACACAATGACGTACAGAAGAA
AACCTTTACCAAATGGATAAATGCTCGATTTTCAAAGAGTGGGAAACCACCCATCAATGATATGTTCACA
GACCTCAAAGATGGAAGGAAGCTATTGGATCTTCTAGAAGGCCTCACAGGAACATCACTGCCAAAGGAAC
GTGGTTCCACAAGGGTACATGCCTTAAATAACGTCAACAGAGTGCTGCAGGTTTTACATCAGAACAATGT
GGAATTAGTGAATATAGGGGGAACTGACATTGTGGATGGAAATCACAAACTGACTTTGGGGTTACTTTGG
AGCATCATTTTGCACTGGCAGGTGAAAGATGTCATGAAGGATGTCATGTCGGACCTGCAGCAGACGAACA
GTGAGAAGATCCTGCTCAGCTGGGTGCGTCAGACCACCAGGCCCTACAGCCAAGTCAACGTCCTCAACTT
CACCACCAGCTGGACAGATGGACTCGCCTTTAATGCTGTCCTCCACCGACATAAACCTGATCTCTTCAGC
TGGGATAAAGTTGTCAAAATGTCACCAATTGAGAGACTTGAACATGCCTTCAGCAAGGCTCAAACTTATT
TGGGAATTGAAAAGCTGTTAGATCCTGAAGATGTTGCCGTTCAGCTTCCTGACAAGAAATCCATAATTAT
GTATTTAACATCTTTGTTTGAGGTGCTACCTCAGCAAGTCACCATAGACTAAGCGGCCGCTCGAGCATGC
ATCTAGAGGGCCCTATTCTATAGTGTCACCTAAATGCTAGAGCTCGCTGATCAGCCTCGACTGTGCCTTC
TAGTTGCCAGCCATCTGTTGTTTGCCCCTCCCCCGTGCCTTCCTTGACCCTGGAAGGTGCCACTCCCACT
GTCCTTTCCTAATAAAATGAGGAAATTGCATCGCATTGTCTGAGTAGGTGTCATTCTATTCTGGGGGGTG
GGGTGGGGCAGGACAGCAAGGGGGAGGATTGGGAAGACAATAGCAGGCATGCTGGGGATGCGGTGGGCTC
TATGGCTTCTGAGGCGGAAAGAACCAGCTGGGGCTCTAGGGGGTATCCCC
[124 nt withheld, positions 2851-2974]
C
[91 nt withheld, positions 2976-3066]
A
[49 nt withheld, positions 3068-3116]
CCTTTGACGTTGGAGTCCACGTTCTTT
[37 nt withheld, positions 3144-3180]
ACCCTATCTCGGTCTATTCTTTTGATTTATAAGGGATTTTGCCGATTTCGGCCTATTGGTTAAAAAATGA
GCTGATTTAACAAAAATTTAACGCGAATTAATTCTGTGGAATGTGTGTCAGTTAGGGTGTGGAAAGTCCC
CAGGCTCCCCAGCAGGCAGAAGTATGCAAAGCATGCATCTCAATTAGTCAGCAACCAGGTGTGGAAAGTC
CCCAGGCTCCCCAGCAGGCAGAAGTATGCAAAGCATGCATCTCAATTAGTCAGCAACCATAGTCCCGCCC
CTAACTCCGCCCATCCCGCCCCTAACTCCGCCCAGTTCCGCCCATTCTCCGCCCCATGGCTGACTAATTT
TTTTTATTTATGCAGAGGCCGAGGCCGCCTCTGCCTCTGAGCTATTCCAGAAGTAGTGAGGAGGCTTTTT
TGGAGGCCTAGGCTTTTGCAAAAAGCTCCCGGGAGCTTGTATATCCATTTTCGGATCTGATCAAGAGACA
GGATGAGGATCGTTTCGCATGATTGAACAAGATGGATTGCACGCAGGTTCTCCGGCCGCTTGGGTGGAGA
GGCTATTCGGCTATGACTGGGCACAACAGACAATCGGCTGCTCTGATGCCGCCGTGTTCCGGCTGTCAGC
GCAGGGGCGCCCGGTTCTTTTTGTCAAGACCGACCTGTCCGGTGCCCTGAATGAACTGCAGGACGAGGCA
GCGCGGCTATCGTGGCTGGCCACGACGGGCGTTCCTTGCGCAGCTGTGCTCGACGTTGTCACTGAAGCGG
GAAGGGACTGGCTGCTATTGGGCGAAGTGCCGGGGCAGGATCTCCTGTCATCTCACCTTGCTCCTGCCGA
GAAAGTATCCATCATGGCTGATGCAATGCGGCGGCTGCATACGCTTGATCCGGCTACCTGCCCATTCGAC
CACCAAGCGAAACATCGCATCGAGCGAGCACGTACTCGGATGGAAGCCGGTCTTGTCGATCAGGATGATC
TGGACGAAGAGCATCAGGGGCTCGCGCCAGCCGAACTGTTCGCCAGGCTCAAGGCGCGCATGCCCGACGG
CGAGGATCTCGTCGTGACCCATGGCGATGCCTGCTTGCCGAATATCATGGTGGAAAATGGCCGCTTTTCT
GGATTCATCGACTGTGGCCGGCTGGGTGTGGCGGACCGCTATCAGGACATAGCGTTGGCTACCCGTGATA
TTGCTGAAGAGCTTGGCGGCGAATGGGCTGACCGCTTCCTCGTGCTTTACGGTATCGCCGCTCCCGATTC
GCAGCGCATCGCCTTCTATCGCCTTCTTGACGAGTTCTTCTGAGCGGGACTCTGGGGTTCGAAATGACCG
ACCAAGCGACGCCCAACCTGCCATCACGAGATTTCGATTCCACCGCCGCCTTCTATGAAAGGTTGGGCTT
CGGAATCGTTTTCCGGGACGCCGGCTGGATGATCCTCCAGCGCGGGGATCTCATGCTGGAGTTCTTCGCC
CACCCCAACTTGTTTATTGCAGCTTATAATGGTTACAAATAAAGCAATAGCATCACAAATTTCACAAATA
AAGCATTTTTTTCACTGCATTCTAGTTGTGGTTTGTCCAAACTCATCAATGTATCTTATCATGTCTGTAT
ACCGTCGACCTCTAGCTAGAGCTTGGCGTAATCATGGTCATAGCTGTTTCCTGTGTGAAATTGTTATCCG
CTCACAATTCCACACAACATACGAGCCGGAAGCATAAAGTGTAAAGCCTGGGGTGCCTAATGAGTGAGCT
AACTCACATTAATTGCGTTGCGCTCACTGCCCGCTTTCCAGTCGGGAAACCTGTCGTGCCAGCTGCATTA
ATGAATCGGCCAACGCGCGGGGAGAGGCGGTTTGCGTATTGGGCGCTCTTCCGCTTCCTCGCTCACTGAC
TCGCTGCGCTCGGTCGTTCGGCTGCGGCGAGCGGTATCAGCTCACTCAAAGGCGGTAATACGGTTATCCA
CAGAATCAGGGGATAACGCAGGAAAGAACATGTGAGCAAAAGGCCAGCAAAAGGCCAGGAACCGTAAAAA
GGCCGCGTTGCTGGCGTTTTTCCATAGGCTCCGCCCCCCTGACGAGCATCACAAAAATCGACGCTCAAGT
CAGAGGTGGCGAAACCCGACAGGACTATAAAGATACCAGGCGTTTCCCCCTGGAAGCTCCCTCGTGCGCT
CTCCTGTTCCGACCCTGCCGCTTACCGGATACCTGTCCGCCTTTCTCCCTTCGGGAAGCGTGGCGCTTTC
TCATAGCTCACGCTGTAGGTATCTCAGTTCGGTGTAGGTCGTTCGCTCCAAGCTGGGCTGTGTGCACGAA
CCCCCCGTTCAGCCCGACCGCTGCGCCTTATCCGGTAACTATCGTCTTGAGTCCAACCCGGTAAGACACG
ACTTATCGCCACTGGCAGCAGCCACTGGTAACAGGATTAGCAGAGCGAGGTATGTAGGCGGTGCTACAGA
GTTCTTGAAGTGGTGGCCTAACTACGGCTACACTAGAAGAACAGTATTTGGTATCTGCGCTCTGCTGAAG
CCAGTTACCTTCGGAAAAAGAGTTGGTAGCTCTTGATCCGGCAAACAAACCACCGCTGGTAGCGGTGGTT
TTTTTGTTTGCAAGCAGCAGATTACGCGCAGAAAAAAAGGATCTCAAGAAGATCCTTTGATCTTTTCTAC
GGGGTCTGACGCTCAGTGGAACGAAAACTCACGTTAAGGGATTTTGGTCATGAGATTATCAAAAAGGATC
TTCACCTAGATCCTTTTAAATTAAAAATGAAGTTTTAAATCAATCTAAAGTATATATGAGTAAACTTGGT
CTGACAGTTACCAATGCTTAATCAGTGAGGCACCTATCTCAGCGATCTGTCTATTTCGTTCATCCATAGT
TGCCTGACTCCCCGTCGTGTAGATAACTACGATACGGGAGGGCTTACCATCTGGCCCCAGTGCTGCAATG
ATACCGCGAGACCCACGCTCACCGGCTCCAGATTTATCAGCAATAAACCAGCCAGCCGGAAGGGCCGAGC
GCAGAAGTGGTCCTGCAACTTTATCCGCCTCCATCCAGTCTATTAATTGTTGCCGGGAAGCTAGAGTAAG
TAGTTCGCCAGTTAATAGTTTGCGCAACGTTGTTGCCATTGCTACAGGCATCGTGGTGTCACGCTCGTCG
TTTGGTATGGCTTCATTCAGCTCCGGTTCCCAACGATCAAGGCGAGTTACATGATCCCCCATGTTGTGCA
AAAAAGCGGTTAGCTCCTTCGGTCCTCCGATCGTTGTCAGAAGTAAGTTGGCCGCAGTGTTATCACTCAT
GGTTATGGCAGCACTGCATAATTCTCTTACTGTCATGCCATCCGTAAGATGCTTTTCTGTGACTGGTGAG
TACTCAACCAAGTCATTCTGAGAATAGTGTATGCGGCGACCGAGTTGCTCTTGCCCGGCGTCAATACGGG
ATAATACCGCGCCACATAGCAGAACTTTAAAAGTGCTCATCATTGGAAAACGTTCTTCGGGGCGAAAACT
CTCAAGGATCTTACCGCTGTTGAGATCCAGTTCGATGTAACCCACTCGTGCACCCAACTGATCTTCAGCA
TCTTTTACTTTCACCAGCGTTTCTGGGTGAGCAAAAACAGGAAGGCAAAATGCCGCAAAAAAGGGAATAA
GGGCGACACGGAAATGTTGAATACTCATACTCTTCCTTTTTCAATATTATTGAAGCATTTATCAGGGTTA
TTGTCTCATGAGCGGATACATATTTGAATGTATTTAGAAAAATAAACAAATAGGGGTTCCGCGCACATTT
CCCCGAAAAGTGCCACCTGACGTC
Features (pLannotate 1.2.2; 23 found; start..end, strand, type, name):
     28..80      -  misc_feature   bom (fragment): basis of mobility region from pBR322
    235..614     +  enhancer       CMV enhancer: human cytomegalovirus immediate early enhancer
    615..818     +  promoter       CMV promoter: human cytomegalovirus (CMV) immediate early promoter
    814..847     +  LTR            5' LTR (truncated) (fragment): truncated 5' long terminal repeat (LTR) from HIV-1
    863..881     +  promoter       T7 promoter: promoter for bacteriophage T7 RNA polymerase
   1615..1644    -  misc_feature   MCS (fragment): pBluescript multiple cloning site
   1690..1717    -  misc_feature   MCS (fragment): pBluescript multiple cloning site
   1717..2499    +  CDS            UTRN (fragment): UTRN_HUMAN - Also known as DMDL, DRP1. Experimental evidence at protein level: Swiss-Prot protein existence level 1. May play a role in anchoring the cytoskeleton to the plasma membrane. From Homo sapiens (Human).
   2537..2555    -  promoter       SP6 promoter: promoter for bacteriophage SP6 RNA polymerase
   2581..2805    +  polyA_signal   bGH poly(A) signal: bovine growth hormone polyadenylation signal
   2809..2830    +  promoter       SV40 promoter (fragment): SV40 enhancer and early promoter
   2851..3279    +  rep_origin     f1 ori (sequence partly withheld): f1 bacteriophage origin of replication; arrow indicates direction of (+) strand synthesis
   3293..3622    +  promoter       SV40 promoter: SV40 enhancer and early promoter
   3689..4480    +  CDS            neo: KKA2_KLEPN - Also known as kan, nptII. Experimental evidence at protein level: Swiss-Prot protein existence level 1. Resistance to kanamycin, neomycin, paromomycin, ribostamycin, butirosin and gentamicin B. From Klebsiella pneumoniae.
   4504..4662    +  CDS            ble (fragment): BLE_KLEPN - Experimental evidence at protein level: Swiss-Prot protein existence level 1. Binding protein with a strong affinity to the bleomycin family of antibiotics. Binds to CL990; an antimitotic-antibiotic compound. From Klebsiella pneumoniae.
   4657..4778    +  polyA_signal   SV40 poly(A) signal: SV40 polyadenylation signal
   4851..4867    -  protein_bind   lac operator: The lac repressor binds to the lac operator to inhibit transcription in E. coli. This inhibition can be relieved by adding lactose or isopropyl-β-D-thiogalactopyranoside (IPTG). lac repressor encoded by lacI
   4875..4905    -  promoter       lac promoter: promoter for the E. coli lac operon
   4920..4941    -  protein_bind   CAP binding site: CAP binding activates transcription in the presence of cAMP. E. coli catabolite activator protein
   4954..5046    -  CDS            lacI (fragment): lac repressor; lacI; The lac repressor binds to the lac operator to inhibit transcription in E. coli. This inhibition can be relieved by adding lactose or isopropyl-β-D-thiogalactopyranoside (IPTG).
   5229..5817    -  rep_origin     ori: high-copy-number ColE1/pMB1/pBR322/pUC origin of replication
   5988..6848    -  CDS            AmpR: β-lactamase; bla; confers resistance to ampicillin, carbenicillin, and related antibiotics
   6849..6953    -  promoter       AmpR promoter: bla
