[The description below was written by a language model from this plasmid's Addgene catalogue record and pLannotate feature annotations shown in this document.]
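Description:
pcDNA3/mStayGold(c4)=UtrCH is a mammalian expression plasmid built on the pcDNA3 backbone for labelling filamentous actin in cells. It is maintained in E. coli as a high-copy plasmid through a ColE1/pUC-type origin with ampicillin resistance (AmpR under its own bla promoter), and it also carries an f1 origin. For selection in mammalian cells, an SV40 early promoter drives the neomycin phosphotransferase gene followed by an SV40 polyadenylation signal, allowing G418 selection of stable transfectants. The recorded total size is about 7 kb. The listed backbone size duplicates the insert size and is probably a data-entry error.

The payload sits between the CMV immediate-early enhancer/promoter and the bovine growth hormone poly(A) signal, cloned between KpnI and NotI sites that remain intact. It encodes the monomeric fluorescent protein mStayGold fused to the N-terminus of UtrCH, the F-actin-binding calponin homology region of human utrophin. The two parts are joined by a "c4" adaptor and a flexible (GGGGS)3 linker, the combination denoted by "=" in the name. The feature table recognises only the utrophin fragment. The stretch upstream of it, between the T7 promoter and the UTRN annotation, is unannotated apart from short polylinker-like matches and presumably holds the mStayGold, adaptor and linker coding sequence. A few other small hits, such as the truncated HIV-1 LTR, ble and lacI fragments, look like residual or incidental matches rather than functional elements. Flanking T7 and SP6 promoters serve as sequencing primer sites.

Besides live-cell imaging of actin filaments, the plasmid is intended as a template. UtrCH can be swapped for another gene of interest to tag that protein at its N-terminus with mStayGold through the same adaptor and linker.
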