Addgene plasmid #212020: pcDNA3/mStayGold(c4)=UtrCH
Purpose: For filamentous actin labeling. Alternatively, the UtrCH gene can be replaced with a target gene for N-terminal tagging with mStayGold via a c4 adaptor and a linker [(GGGGS)3] (denoted as ‘=’).
Depositing lab: Atsushi Miyawaki. Depositing organization: RIKEN Center for Brain Science. Publication: StayGold variants for molecular fusion and membrane-targeting applications. Ando R, Shimozono S, Ago H, Takagi M, Sugiyama M, Kurokawa H, Hirano M, Niino Y, Ueno G, Ishidate F, Fujiwara T, Okada Y, Yamamoto M, Miyawaki A. Nat Methods. 2023 Nov 30. doi: 10.1038/s41592-023-02085-6. PubMed 38036853.
Backbone
  Vector backbone: pcDNA3
  Backbone manufacturer: Thermo Fisher
  Backbone size w/o insert (bp): 1596
  Total vector size (bp): 6980
  Vector type: Mammalian Expression
  Selectable markers: Neomycin (select with G418)
Growth in bacteria
  Bacterial resistance: Ampicillin, 100 μg/mL
  Growth temperature: 37°C
  Growth strain: DH5alpha
  Copy number: High Copy
Gene/Insert
  Gene/Insert name: UtrCH
  Species: H. sapiens (human), Synthetic
  Insert size (bp): 1596
  Promoter: CMV
  Tag / fusion protein: mStayGold(c4) (N terminal on insert)
  Cloning method: Restriction Enzyme; 5′ cloning site KpnI (not destroyed); 3′ cloning site NotI (not destroyed)
  Sequencing primers: 5′ T7; 3′ sp6
Terms and licenses: Academic/Nonprofit Terms; Industry Terms: Not Available to Industry
Depositor comments: Please visit https://doi.org/10.21203/rs.3.rs-2941917/v1 for ResearchSquare preprint.
How to cite: pcDNA3/mStayGold(c4)=UtrCH was a gift from Atsushi Miyawaki (Addgene plasmid # 212020 ; http://n2t.net/addgene:212020 ; RRID:Addgene_212020)
